Addgene plasmid #145766: pcDNA3.1-kappa-myc-dK-2xG4S-TMst
Purpose: Expresses myc-dL5(E52K, L91S) low affinity Fluorogen Activating Protein (FAP) on the extracellular surface anchored to the mammalian cell plasma membrane with the PDGFR transmembrane domain.
Depositing lab: Marcel Bruchez. Depositing organization: Carnegie Mellon University. Publication: Protein Proximity Observed Using Fluorogen Activating Protein and Dye Activated by Proximal Anchoring (FAP-DAPA) System. Carpenter MA, Wang Y, Telmer CA, Schmidt BF, Yang Z, Bruchez MP. ACS Chem Biol. 2020 Aug 17. doi: 10.1021/acschembio.0c00419. PubMed 32786268.
Backbone
  Vector backbone: pcDNA3.1
  Backbone manufacturer: invitrogen
  Backbone size w/o insert (bp): 5358
  Total vector size (bp): 6459
  Vector type: Mammalian Expression
  Selectable markers: Neomycin (select with G418)
Growth in bacteria
  Bacterial resistance: Ampicillin, 100 μg/mL
  Growth temperature: 37°C
  Growth strain: DH5alpha
  Copy number: High Copy
Gene/Insert
  Gene/Insert name: kappa-myc-dK-2xG4S-TMst (alt names: dK-TM; dl5(E52K)-TM)
  Species: H. sapiens (human), Synthetic
  Insert size (bp): 1101
  Mutation: The dK FAP is dL5 with mutations at E50K, L89S, also known as E52K/L91S and NP138
  Promoter: CMV
  Cloning method: Restriction Enzyme; 5′ cloning site HindIII (not destroyed); 3′ cloning site XhoI (not destroyed)
  Sequencing primers: 5′ CMVF; 3′ BGHR
Terms and licenses: Academic/Nonprofit Terms; Industry Terms: Not Available to Industry
Depositor comments: Please visit the Molecular Biosensor and Imaging Center website for current protocols and information about dyes to be used in combination with the proteins expressed from this plasmid. http://pathways.mbic.cmu.edu/ For more information about this plasmid, please see the associated publication (PMID: 32786268).
How to cite: pcDNA3.1-kappa-myc-dK-2xG4S-TMst was a gift from Marcel Bruchez (Addgene plasmid # 145766 ; http://n2t.net/addgene:145766 ; RRID:Addgene_145766)
