[The description below was written by a language model from this plasmid's Addgene catalogue record and pLannotate feature annotations shown in this document.]
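Description:
pcDNA3.1-kappa-myc-dK-2xG4S-TMst is a mammalian expression plasmid of about 6.5 kb built on the pcDNA3.1 backbone. It is maintained in E. coli at high copy through a ColE1/pUC-type origin with ampicillin selection (AmpR under its own bla promoter). It also carries an f1 origin and an SV40 promoter-driven neomycin phosphotransferase cassette with an SV40 poly(A) signal, allowing G418 selection of stable mammalian lines. Small annotated fragments (bom, lac promoter/operator, lacI, ble, a short HIV-1 LTR-like match) appear to be backbone remnants or partial annotation matches rather than functional parts of the design.

The roughly 1.1 kb insert, cloned between HindIII and XhoI, is transcribed from the CMV immediate early enhancer/promoter and terminated by the bGH polyadenylation signal; a T7 promoter lies upstream of the coding region. The open reading frame begins with the mouse Igκ leader, which directs the protein into the secretory pathway. According to the record, this is followed by a myc epitope tag and the dK fluorogen activating protein. dK is a variant of the dL5 single-chain antibody dimer that binds malachite green derivatives, and it carries the E52K and L91S substitutions (also numbered E50K/L89S) that lower its affinity for fluorogen. The construct name indicates a 2xG4S flexible linker joining the FAP to the PDGFRβ transmembrane domain; the myc tag and linker are not separately annotated in the feature table. The resulting protein displays the FAP on the extracellular face of the plasma membrane. The associated work uses it in the FAP-DAPA system, in which dye activation reports protein proximity.
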