Features (pLannotate 1.2.2; 22 found; start..end, strand, type, name):
     28..80      -  misc_feature   bom (fragment): basis of mobility region from pBR322
    235..616     +  enhancer       CMV enhancer: human cytomegalovirus immediate early enhancer
    617..820     +  promoter       CMV promoter: human cytomegalovirus (CMV) immediate early promoter
    816..849     +  LTR            5' LTR (truncated) (fragment): truncated 5' long terminal repeat (LTR) from HIV-1
    865..883     +  promoter       T7 promoter: promoter for bacteriophage T7 RNA polymerase
    949..1011    +  sig_peptide    Igκ leader: leader sequence from mouse immunoglobulin κ light chain
   1063..1782    +  CDS            FAPα2: fluorogen-activating protein composed of a dimer of the L5-MG single-chain antibody fragment (Szent-Gyorgyi et al., 2008) binds malachite green derivatives to produce red fluorescence
   1852..1998    +  CDS            PDGFRβ TM domain: transmembrane domain from platelet derived growth factor receptor beta
   2057..2281    +  polyA_signal   bGH poly(A) signal: bovine growth hormone polyadenylation signal
   2285..2306    +  promoter       SV40 promoter (fragment): SV40 enhancer and early promoter
   2327..2755    +  rep_origin     f1 ori (sequence partly withheld): f1 bacteriophage origin of replication; arrow indicates direction of (+) strand synthesis
   2769..3098    +  promoter       SV40 promoter: SV40 enhancer and early promoter
   3165..3956    +  CDS            neo: KKA2_KLEPN - Also known as kan, nptII. Experimental evidence at protein level: Swiss-Prot protein existence level 1. Resistance to kanamycin, neomycin, paromomycin, ribostamycin, butirosin and gentamicin B. From Klebsiella pneumoniae.
   3980..4138    +  CDS            ble (fragment): BLE_KLEPN - Experimental evidence at protein level: Swiss-Prot protein existence level 1. Binding protein with a strong affinity to the bleomycin family of antibiotics. Binds to CL990; an antimitotic-antibiotic compound. From Klebsiella pneumoniae.
   4133..4254    +  polyA_signal   SV40 poly(A) signal: SV40 polyadenylation signal
   4327..4343    -  protein_bind   lac operator: The lac repressor binds to the lac operator to inhibit transcription in E. coli. This inhibition can be relieved by adding lactose or isopropyl-β-D-thiogalactopyranoside (IPTG). lac repressor encoded by lacI
   4351..4381    -  promoter       lac promoter: promoter for the E. coli lac operon
   4396..4417    -  protein_bind   CAP binding site: CAP binding activates transcription in the presence of cAMP. E. coli catabolite activator protein
   4430..4522    -  CDS            lacI (fragment): lac repressor; lacI; The lac repressor binds to the lac operator to inhibit transcription in E. coli. This inhibition can be relieved by adding lactose or isopropyl-β-D-thiogalactopyranoside (IPTG).
   4705..5293    -  rep_origin     ori: high-copy-number ColE1/pMB1/pBR322/pUC origin of replication
   5464..6324    -  CDS            AmpR: β-lactamase; bla; confers resistance to ampicillin, carbenicillin, and related antibiotics
   6325..6429    -  promoter       AmpR promoter: bla
>Addgene plasmid #145766 | pcDNA3.1-kappa-myc-dK-2xG4S-TMst | addgene full sequence | sequence record 353271 | Addgene NGS Result
GACGGATCGGGAGATCTCCCGATCCCCTATGGTGCACTCTCAGTACAATCTGCTCTGATGCCGCATAGTT
AAGCCAGTATCTGCTCCCTGCTTGTGTGTTGGAGGTCGCTGAGTAGTGCGCGAGCAAAATTTAAGCTACA
ACAAGGCAAGGCTTGACCGACAATTGCATGAAGAATCTGCTTAGGGTTAGGCGTTTTGCGCTGCTTCGCG
ATGTACGGGCCAGATATACGCGTTGACATTGATTATTGACTAGTTATTAATAGTAATCAATTACGGGGTC
ATTAGTTCATAGCCCATATATGGAGTTCCGCGTTACATAACTTACGGTAAATGGCCCGCCTGGCTGACCG
CCCAACGACCCCCGCCCATTGACGTCAATAATGACGTATGTTCCCATAGTAACGCCAATAGGGACTTTCC
ATTGACGTCAATGGGTGGAGTATTTACGGTAAACTGCCCACTTGGCAGTACATCAAGTGTATCATATATG
CCAAGTACGCCCCCTATTGACGTCAATGACGGTAAATGGCCCGCCTGGCATTATGCCCAGTACATGACCT
TATGGGACTTTCCTACTTGGCAGTACATCTACGTATTAGTCATCGCTATTACCATGGTGATGCGGTTTTG
GCAGTACATCAATGGGCGTGGATAGCGGTTTGACTCACGGGGATTTCCAAGTCTCCACCCCATTGACGTC
AATGGGAGTTTGTTTTGGCACCAAAATCAACGGGACTTTCCAAAATGTCGTAACAACTCCGCCCCATTGA
CGCAAATGGGCGGTAGGCGTGTACGGTGGGAGGTCTATATAAGCAGAGCTCTCTGGCTAACTAGAGAACC
CACTGCTTACTGGCTTATCGAAATTAATACGACTCACTATAGGGAGACCCAAGCTGGCTAGCGTTTAAAC
TTAAGCTTGCCACCGGATCCGGCTTGGGGATATCCACCATGGAGACAGACACACTCCTGCTATGGGTACT
GCTGCTCTGGGTTCCAGGTTCCACTGGTGACGAATTCGAGCAGAAGCTGATCAGCGAGGAGGACCTGGGC
CTTTCTGGCCTGCAGGCCGTCGTTACCCAAGAACCTAGTGTTACCGTTAGCCCAGGTGGTACTGTCATAC
TTACTTGTGGAAGTTCTACGGGTGCCGTCACATCTGGTCATTATGCAAATTGGTTTCAACAAAAACCAGG
ACAAGCTCCAAGAGCTTTGATTTTTAAAACTGATAAGAAGTATTCTTGGACCCCAGGTAGATTTTCTGGA
TCTTTGCTGGGAGCAAAGGCAGCTTTGACAATATCAGATGCTCAGCCTGAGGACGAAGCCGAGTATTACT
GTTCTCTTAGCGACGTGGATGGCTACTTGTTTGGCGGTGGAACACAACTGACGGTTCTGTCCGGTGGTGG
AGGATCTGGTGGAGGTGGTAGCGGAGGTGGAGGTTCAGGAGGCGGCGGTTCTCAGGCTGTGGTGACTCAG
GAGCCGTCAGTGACTGTGTCCCCAGGAGGGACAGTCATTCTCACTTGTGGCTCCAGCACTGGAGCTGTCA
CCAGCGGTCATTATGCCAACTGGTTCCAGCAGAAGCCTGGCCAAGCCCCCAGGGCACTTATATTTAAAAC
CGACAAGAAATATTCCTGGACCCCTGGCCGATTCTCAGGCTCCCTCCTTGGGGCCAAGGCTGCCCTGACC
ATCTCGGATGCGCAGCCTGAAGATGAGGCTGAGTATTACTGTTCGCTCTCCGACGTAGACGGTTATCTGT
TCGGAGGAGGCACCCAGCTGACCGTCCTCTCCGCGGCCGGTCTGGCCCATATGGGAGGCGGTGGGTCTGG
TGGCGGTGGCAGCACCGGTATCTTACTCGAGGCTGTGGGCCAGGACACGCAGGAGGTCATCGTGGTGCCA
CACTCCTTGCCCTTTAAGGTGGTGGTGATCTCAGCCATCCTGGCCCTGGTGGTGCTCACCATCATCTCCC
TTATCATCCTCATCATGCTTTGGCAGAAGAAGCCACGTTAAGTCGAGGCAGCTGTCGACTCTAGAGGGCC
CGTTTAAACCCGCTGATCAGCCTCGACTGTGCCTTCTAGTTGCCAGCCATCTGTTGTTTGCCCCTCCCCC
GTGCCTTCCTTGACCCTGGAAGGTGCCACTCCCACTGTCCTTTCCTAATAAAATGAGGAAATTGCATCGC
ATTGTCTGAGTAGGTGTCATTCTATTCTGGGGGGTGGGGTGGGGCAGGACAGCAAGGGGGAGGATTGGGA
AGACAATAGCAGGCATGCTGGGGATGCGGTGGGCTCTATGGCTTCTGAGGCGGAAAGAACCAGCTGGGGC
TCTAGGGGGTATCCCC
[124 nt withheld, positions 2327-2450]
C
[91 nt withheld, positions 2452-2542]
A
[49 nt withheld, positions 2544-2592]
CCTTTGACGTTGGAGTCCACGTTCTTT
[37 nt withheld, positions 2620-2656]
ACCCTATCTCGGTCTATTCTTTTGATTTATAAGGGATTTTGCCGATTTCGGCCTATTGGTTAAAAAATGA
GCTGATTTAACAAAAATTTAACGCGAATTAATTCTGTGGAATGTGTGTCAGTTAGGGTGTGGAAAGTCCC
CAGGCTCCCCAGCAGGCAGAAGTATGCAAAGCATGCATCTCAATTAGTCAGCAACCAGGTGTGGAAAGTC
CCCAGGCTCCCCAGCAGGCAGAAGTATGCAAAGCATGCATCTCAATTAGTCAGCAACCATAGTCCCGCCC
CTAACTCCGCCCATCCCGCCCCTAACTCCGCCCAGTTCCGCCCATTCTCCGCCCCATGGCTGACTAATTT
TTTTTATTTATGCAGAGGCCGAGGCCGCCTCTGCCTCTGAGCTATTCCAGAAGTAGTGAGGAGGCTTTTT
TGGAGGCCTAGGCTTTTGCAAAAAGCTCCCGGGAGCTTGTATATCCATTTTCGGATCTGATCAAGAGACA
GGATGAGGATCGTTTCGCATGATTGAACAAGATGGATTGCACGCAGGTTCTCCGGCCGCTTGGGTGGAGA
GGCTATTCGGCTATGACTGGGCACAACAGACAATCGGCTGCTCTGATGCCGCCGTGTTCCGGCTGTCAGC
GCAGGGGCGCCCGGTTCTTTTTGTCAAGACCGACCTGTCCGGTGCCCTGAATGAACTGCAGGACGAGGCA
GCGCGGCTATCGTGGCTGGCCACGACGGGCGTTCCTTGCGCAGCTGTGCTCGACGTTGTCACTGAAGCGG
GAAGGGACTGGCTGCTATTGGGCGAAGTGCCGGGGCAGGATCTCCTGTCATCTCACCTTGCTCCTGCCGA
GAAAGTATCCATCATGGCTGATGCAATGCGGCGGCTGCATACGCTTGATCCGGCTACCTGCCCATTCGAC
CACCAAGCGAAACATCGCATCGAGCGAGCACGTACTCGGATGGAAGCCGGTCTTGTCGATCAGGATGATC
TGGACGAAGAGCATCAGGGGCTCGCGCCAGCCGAACTGTTCGCCAGGCTCAAGGCGCGCATGCCCGACGG
CGAGGATCTCGTCGTGACCCATGGCGATGCCTGCTTGCCGAATATCATGGTGGAAAATGGCCGCTTTTCT
GGATTCATCGACTGTGGCCGGCTGGGTGTGGCGGACCGCTATCAGGACATAGCGTTGGCTACCCGTGATA
TTGCTGAAGAGCTTGGCGGCGAATGGGCTGACCGCTTCCTCGTGCTTTACGGTATCGCCGCTCCCGATTC
GCAGCGCATCGCCTTCTATCGCCTTCTTGACGAGTTCTTCTGAGCGGGACTCTGGGGTTCGAAATGACCG
ACCAAGCGACGCCCAACCTGCCATCACGAGATTTCGATTCCACCGCCGCCTTCTATGAAAGGTTGGGCTT
CGGAATCGTTTTCCGGGACGCCGGCTGGATGATCCTCCAGCGCGGGGATCTCATGCTGGAGTTCTTCGCC
CACCCCAACTTGTTTATTGCAGCTTATAATGGTTACAAATAAAGCAATAGCATCACAAATTTCACAAATA
AAGCATTTTTTTCACTGCATTCTAGTTGTGGTTTGTCCAAACTCATCAATGTATCTTATCATGTCTGTAT
ACCGTCGACCTCTAGCTAGAGCTTGGCGTAATCATGGTCATAGCTGTTTCCTGTGTGAAATTGTTATCCG
CTCACAATTCCACACAACATACGAGCCGGAAGCATAAAGTGTAAAGCCTGGGGTGCCTAATGAGTGAGCT
AACTCACATTAATTGCGTTGCGCTCACTGCCCGCTTTCCAGTCGGGAAACCTGTCGTGCCAGCTGCATTA
ATGAATCGGCCAACGCGCGGGGAGAGGCGGTTTGCGTATTGGGCGCTCTTCCGCTTCCTCGCTCACTGAC
TCGCTGCGCTCGGTCGTTCGGCTGCGGCGAGCGGTATCAGCTCACTCAAAGGCGGTAATACGGTTATCCA
CAGAATCAGGGGATAACGCAGGAAAGAACATGTGAGCAAAAGGCCAGCAAAAGGCCAGGAACCGTAAAAA
GGCCGCGTTGCTGGCGTTTTTCCATAGGCTCCGCCCCCCTGACGAGCATCACAAAAATCGACGCTCAAGT
CAGAGGTGGCGAAACCCGACAGGACTATAAAGATACCAGGCGTTTCCCCCTGGAAGCTCCCTCGTGCGCT
CTCCTGTTCCGACCCTGCCGCTTACCGGATACCTGTCCGCCTTTCTCCCTTCGGGAAGCGTGGCGCTTTC
TCATAGCTCACGCTGTAGGTATCTCAGTTCGGTGTAGGTCGTTCGCTCCAAGCTGGGCTGTGTGCACGAA
CCCCCCGTTCAGCCCGACCGCTGCGCCTTATCCGGTAACTATCGTCTTGAGTCCAACCCGGTAAGACACG
ACTTATCGCCACTGGCAGCAGCCACTGGTAACAGGATTAGCAGAGCGAGGTATGTAGGCGGTGCTACAGA
GTTCTTGAAGTGGTGGCCTAACTACGGCTACACTAGAAGAACAGTATTTGGTATCTGCGCTCTGCTGAAG
CCAGTTACCTTCGGAAAAAGAGTTGGTAGCTCTTGATCCGGCAAACAAACCACCGCTGGTAGCGGTGGTT
TTTTTGTTTGCAAGCAGCAGATTACGCGCAGAAAAAAAGGATCTCAAGAAGATCCTTTGATCTTTTCTAC
GGGGTCTGACGCTCAGTGGAACGAAAACTCACGTTAAGGGATTTTGGTCATGAGATTATCAAAAAGGATC
TTCACCTAGATCCTTTTAAATTAAAAATGAAGTTTTAAATCAATCTAAAGTATATATGAGTAAACTTGGT
CTGACAGTTACCAATGCTTAATCAGTGAGGCACCTATCTCAGCGATCTGTCTATTTCGTTCATCCATAGT
TGCCTGACTCCCCGTCGTGTAGATAACTACGATACGGGAGGGCTTACCATCTGGCCCCAGTGCTGCAATG
ATACCGCGAGACCCACGCTCACCGGCTCCAGATTTATCAGCAATAAACCAGCCAGCCGGAAGGGCCGAGC
GCAGAAGTGGTCCTGCAACTTTATCCGCCTCCATCCAGTCTATTAATTGTTGCCGGGAAGCTAGAGTAAG
TAGTTCGCCAGTTAATAGTTTGCGCAACGTTGTTGCCATTGCTACAGGCATCGTGGTGTCACGCTCGTCG
TTTGGTATGGCTTCATTCAGCTCCGGTTCCCAACGATCAAGGCGAGTTACATGATCCCCCATGTTGTGCA
AAAAAGCGGTTAGCTCCTTCGGTCCTCCGATCGTTGTCAGAAGTAAGTTGGCCGCAGTGTTATCACTCAT
GGTTATGGCAGCACTGCATAATTCTCTTACTGTCATGCCATCCGTAAGATGCTTTTCTGTGACTGGTGAG
TACTCAACCAAGTCATTCTGAGAATAGTGTATGCGGCGACCGAGTTGCTCTTGCCCGGCGTCAATACGGG
ATAATACCGCGCCACATAGCAGAACTTTAAAAGTGCTCATCATTGGAAAACGTTCTTCGGGGCGAAAACT
CTCAAGGATCTTACCGCTGTTGAGATCCAGTTCGATGTAACCCACTCGTGCACCCAACTGATCTTCAGCA
TCTTTTACTTTCACCAGCGTTTCTGGGTGAGCAAAAACAGGAAGGCAAAATGCCGCAAAAAAGGGAATAA
GGGCGACACGGAAATGTTGAATACTCATACTCTTCCTTTTTCAATATTATTGAAGCATTTATCAGGGTTA
TTGTCTCATGAGCGGATACATATTTGAATGTATTTAGAAAAATAAACAAATAGGGGTTCCGCGCACATTT
CCCCGAAAAGTGCCACCTGACGTC
